>Addgene plasmid #207936 | pKD005 | addgene full sequence | sequence record 415347 | Addgene NGS Result
TAACGAATTACCATGGCACCTGCTGCAACCTCGACGAGTCAGTAATAAACGGCGTCAAAGTGGTTGCAGC
CGGCACACACGAGTCGTGTTTATCAACTCAAAGCACAAATACTTTTCCTCAACCTAAAAATAAGGCAATT
AGCCAAAAACAACTTTGCGTGTAAACAACGCTCAATACACGTGTCATTTTATTATTAGCTATTGCTTCAC
CGCCTTAGCTTTCTCGTGACCTAGTCGTCCTCGTCTTTTCTTCTTCTTCTTCTATAAAACAATACCCAAA
GAGCTCTTCTTCTTCACAATTCAGATTTCAATTTCTCAAAATCTTAAAAACTTTCTCTCAATTCTCTCTA
CCGTGATCAAGGTAAATTTCTGTGTTCCTTATTCTCTCAAAATCTTCGATTTTGTTTTCGTTCGATCCCA
ATTTCGTATATGTTCTTTGGTTTAGATTCTGTTAATCTTAGATCGAAGACGATTTTCTGGGTTTGATCGT
TAGATATCATCTTAATTCTCGATTAGGGTTTCATAGATATCATCCGATTTGTTCAAATAATTTGAGTTTT
GTCGAATAATTACTCTTCGATTTGTGATTTCTATCTAGATCTGGTGTTAGTTTCTAGTTTGTGCGATCGA
ATTTGTAGATTAATCTGAGTTTTTCTGATTAACAAACAATGGCACCAAAAGCCGGAAAGAAACCAGCAGA
GAAAAAGCCCGCAGAGAAAGCTCCAGCAGAAGAAGAGAAAGTAGCCGAAAAAGCACCAGCAGAGAAGAAA
CCAAAAGCCGGAAAAAAACTACCAAAAGAAGCAGTCACCGGAGGAGTCGAGAAGAAGAAGAAACGAGTCA
AGAAAAGCACAGAGACATACAAGATCTACATCTTCAAGGTGTTGAAACAAGTTCATCCAGATATTGGAAT
CTCAAGTAAAGCTATGGGGATTATGAACAGTTTTATCAATGATATATTCGAGAAACTTGCGCAAGAAGCT
TCAAAATTAGCTAGGTATAATAAGAAACCTACGATTACTTCTAGGGAGATTCAGACAGCTGTTAGACTAG
TGTTACCTGGTGAACTTGCTAAGCATGCTGTTTCTGAAGGAACTAAGGCTGTTACTAAGTTTACTAGCTC
TTCAGGTTCGACAGCCGCTAGTGCGTCTGCATCAGGGAGTGGTTCCGGAAGCGGCTCTGGATCGGGCTCA
GGGAGTGGTTCCGGCAGCGGCTCTGGATCGGCGGCCGCTGCAGGCTCCGCTGCTGCTTCAGGTTCTGGCT
CCGGATCTGGCTCAGGTAGTGGGTCCGGATCAGGATCAGGTTCGGGTTCAGGGTCCGGATCTGGTTCCGG
CTCTTCAAGTTCAGGTGCTAGCGGTGGCAGCGGTGGCACTAGTGGTGGAGGCGGATCCATGGTGAGCAAG
GGCGAGGAGCTGTTCACCGGGGTGGTGCCCATCCTGGTCGAGCTGGACGGCGACGTAAACGGCCACAAGT
TCAGCGTGTCCGGCGAGGGCGAGGGCGATGCCACCTACGGCAAGCTGACCCTGAAGTTCATCTGCACCAC
CGGCAAGCTGCCCGTGCCCTGGCCCACCCTCGTGACCACCCTGTCCTGGGGCGTGCAGTGCTTCGCCCGC
TACCCCGACCACATGAAGCAGCACGACTTCTTCAAGTCCGCCATGCCCGAAGGCTACGTCCAGGAGCGCA
CCATCTTCTTCAAGGACGACGGCAACTACAAGACCCGCGCCGAGGTGAAGTTCGAGGGCGACACCCTGGT
GAACCGCATCGAGCTGAAGGGCATCGACTTCAAGGAGGACGGCAACATCCTGGGGCACAAGCTGGAGTAC
AACTACTTTAGCGACAACGTCTATATCACCGCCGACAAGCAGAAGAACGGCATCAAGGCCAACTTCAAGA
TCCGCCACAACATCGAGGACGGCGGCGTGCAGCTCGCCGACCACTACCAGCAGAACACCCCCATCGGCGA
CGGCCCCGTGCTGCTGCCCGACAACCACTACCTGAGCACCCAGTCCAAGCTGAGCAAAGACCCCAACGAG
AAGCGCGATCACATGGTCCTGCTGGAGTTCGTGACCGCCGCCGGGATCACTCTCGGCATGGACGAGCTGT
ACAAGTAGCTGCGAGCTCATATGAAGATGAAGATGAAATATTTGGTGTGTCAAATAAATAGCTTGTGTGC
TTAAGTTTGTGTTTTTTTCTTGGCTTGTTGTGTTATGAATTTGTGGCTTTTTCTAATATTAAATGAATGT
AAGATCTCATTATAATGAATAAACAAATGTTTCTATAATCCATTGTGAATGTTTTGTTGGATCTCTTCTG
CAGCATATAACTACTGTATGTGCTATGGTATGGACTATGGAATATGATTAAAGATAAGGAATTCACTACT
TCAAGTGTATGTAGGTATAGTAACATGAACAAGAACAGACTCAAGTACAAGATCGCATACGAAAATGGAA
ATGGCAATGTCACTTCCACATAATCAAACACGAATCCTCATATCAACAAGGCCTGAGATTCTAACTAGCT
CATAACAACTTAGCCAATAGTTACTTGAGACTACCAAATGTATGTAGAACTAAAGACTAAGGGACAGAGA
GTTCGTCTAAACAGGTGAATCTAGTCGTTGTTATCTAATAAACAATTCAGCCCCAAATGCAGAACACACA
TAGAGCTCTCTATTGATTCAAATTACGATCTGATACTGATAACGTCTAGATTTTTAGGGTTAAAGCAATC
AATCACCTGACGATTCAAGGTGGTTGGATCATGACGATTCCAGAAAACATCAAGCAAGCTCTCAAAGCTA
CACTCTTTGGGATCATACTGAACTCTAACAACCTCGTTATGTCCCGTAGTGCCAGTACAGACATCCTCGT
AACTCGGATTGTGCACGATGCCATGGCTATACCCAACCTCGGTCTTGGTCACACCAGGAACTCTCTGGTA
AGCTAGCTCCACTCCCCAGAAACAACCGGCGCCAAATTGCGCGAATTGCTGACCTGAAGACGGAACATCA
TCGTCGGGTCCTTGGGCGATTGCGGCGGAAGATGGGTCAGCTTGGGCTTGAGGACCAGACCCGAATCCGA
GTCTGTTGAAAAGGTTGTTCATTGGGGATTTGTATACGGAGATTGGTCGTCGAGAGGTTTGAGGGAAAGG
ACAAATGGGTTTGGCTCTGGAGAAAGAGAGTGCGGCTTTAGAGAGAGAATTGAGAGGTTTAGAGAGAGAT
GCGGCGGCGATGAGCGGAGGAGAGACGACGAGGACCTGCATTATCAAAGCAGTGACGTGGTGAAATTTGG
AACTTTTAAGAGGCAGATAGATTTATTATTTGTATCCATTTTCTTCATTGTTCTAGAATGTCGCGGAACA
AATTTTAAAACTAAATCCTAAATTTTTCTAATTTTGTTGCCAATAGTGGATATGTGGGCCGTATAGAAGG
AATCTATTGAAGGCCCAAACCCATACTGACGAGCCCAAAGGTTCGTTTTGCGTTTTATGTTTCGGTTCGA
TGCCAACGCCACATTCTGAGCTAGGCAAAAAACAAACGTGTCTTTGAATAGACTCCTCTCGTTAACACAT
GCAGCGGCTGCATGGTGACGCCATTAACACGTGGCCTACAATTGCATGATGTCTCCATTGACACGTGACT
TCTCGTCTCCTTTCTTAATATATCTAACAAACACTCCTACCTCTTCCAAAATATATACACATCTTTTTGA
TCAATCTCTCATTCAAAATCTCATTCTCTCTAGTAAACAAGAACAAAAAAATGGCGGATACAGCTAGAGG
AACCCATCACGATATCATCGGCAGGGACCAGTACCCGATGATGGGCCGAGATCGAGATCAGTACCAGATG
TCCGGACGAGGATCTGACTACTCCAAGTCTAGGCAGATTGCTAAAGCTGCAACTGCTGTCACAGCTGGTG
GTTCCCTCCTTGTTCTCTCCAGCCTTACCCTTGTTGGAACTGTCATAGCTTTGACTGTTGCAACACCTCT
GCTCGTTATCTTCAGCCCAATCCTTGTCCCGGCTCTCATCACAGTTGCACTCCTCATCACCGGTTTTCTT
TCCTCTGGAGGGTTTGGCATTGCCGCTATAACCGTTTTCTCTTGGATTTACAAGTAAGCACACATTTATC
ATCTTACTTCATAATTTTGTGCAATATGTGCATGCATGTGTTGAGCCAGTAGCTTTGGATCAATTTTTTT
GGTCGAATAACAAATGTAACAATAAGAAATTGCAAATTCTAGGGAACATTTGGTTAACTAAATACGAAAT
TTGACCTAGCTAGCTTGAATGTGTCTGTGTATATCATCTATATAGGTAAAATGCTTGGTATGATACCTAT
TGATTGTGAATAGGTACGCAACGGGAGAGCACCCACAGGGATCAGACAAGTTGGACAGTGCAAGGATGAA
GTTGGGAAGCAAAGCTCAGGATCTGAAAGACAGAGCTCAGTACTACGGACAGCAACATACTGGTGGGGAA
CATGACCGTGACCGTACTCGTGGTGGCCAGCACACTACTATGTTGAGCAAGGGCGAGGAGGATAACATGG
CCATCATCAAGGAGTTCATGCGCTTCAAGGTGCACATGGAGGGCTCCGTGAACGGCCACGAGTTCGAGAT
CGAGGGCGAGGGCGAGGGCCGCCCCTACGAGGGCACCCAGACCGCCAAGCTGAAGGTGACCAAGGGTGGC
CCCCTGCCCTTCGCCTGGGACATCCTGTCCCCTCAGTTCATGTACGGCTCCAAGGCCTACGTGAAGCACC
CCGCCGACATCCCCGACTACTTGAAGCTGTCCTTCCCCGAGGGCTTCAAGTGGGAGCGCGTGATGAACTT
CGAGGACGGCGGCGTGGTGACCGTGACCCAGGACTCCTCCCTGCAGGACGGCGAGTTCATCTACAAGGTG
AAGCTGCGCGGCACCAACTTCCCCTCCGACGGCCCCGTAATGCAGAAGAAGACCATGGGCTGGGAGGCCT
CCTCCGAGCGGATGTACCCCGAGGACGGCGCCCTGAAGGGCGAGATCAAGCAGAGGCTGAAGCTGAAGGA
CGGCGGCCACTACGACGCTGAGGTCAAGACCACCTACAAGGCCAAGAAGCCCGTGCAGCTGCCCGGCGCC
TACAACGTCAACATCAAGTTGGACATCACCTCCCACAACGAGGACTACACCATCGTGGAACAGTACGAAC
GCGCCGAGGGCCGCCACTCCACCGGCGGCATGGACGAGCTGTACAAGCATATGTGAGTATCTAGAGTCAA
GCAGATCGTTCAAACATTTGGCAATAAAGTTTCTTAAGATTGAATCCTGTTGCCGGTCTTGCGATGATTA
TCATATAATTTCTGTTGAATTACGTTAAGCATGTAATAATTAACATGTAATGCATGACGTTATTTATGAG
ATGGGTTTTTATGATTAGAGTCCCGCAATTATACATTTAATACGCGATAGAAAACAAAATATAGCGCGCA
AACTAGGATAAAGTATGTCATATGGCAGGTGCTCGAGCAATTCTGACAGGATATATTGGCGGGTAAACCT
AAGAGAAAAGAGCGTTTATTAGAATAATCGGATATTTAAAAGGGCGTGAAAAGGTTTATCCGTTCGTCCA
TTTGTATGTGCATGCCAACCACAGGGTTCCCCTCGGGATCAAAGTACTTTGATCCAACCCCTCCGCTGCT
ATAGTGCAGTCGGCTTCTGACGTTCAGTGCAGCCGTCATCTGAAAACGACATGTCGCACAAGTCCTAAGT
TACGCGACAGGCTGCCGCCCTGCCCTTTTCCTGGCGTTTTCTTGTCGCGTGTTTTAGTCGCATAAAGTAG
AATACTTGCGACTAGAACCGGAGACATTACGCCATGAACAAGAGCGCCGCCGCTGGCCTGCTGGGCTATG
CCCGCGTCAGCACCGACGACCAGGACTTGACCAACCAACGGGCCGAACTGCACGCGGCCGGCTGCACCAA
GCTGTTTTCCGAGAAGATCACCGGCACCAGGCGCGACCGCCCGGAGCTGGCCAGGATGCTTGACCACCTA
CGCCCTGGCGACGTTGTGACAGTGACCAGGCTAGACCGCCTGGCCCGCAGCACCCGCGACCTACTGGACA
TTGCCGAGCGCATCCAGGAGGCCGGCGCGGGCCTGCGTAGCCTGGCAGAGCCGTGGGCCGACACCACCAC
GCCGGCCGGCCGCATGGTGTTGACCGTGTTCGCCGGCATTGCCGAGTTCGAGCGTTCCCTAATCATCGAC
CGCACCCGGAGCGGGCGCGAGGCCGCCAAGGCCCGAGGCGTGAAGTTTGGCCCCCGCCCTACCCTCACCC
CGGCACAGATCGCGCACGCCCGCGAGCTGATCGACCAGGAAGGCCGCACCGTGAAAGAGGCGGCTGCACT
GCTTGGCGTGCATCGCTCGACCCTGTACCGCGCACTTGAGCGCAGCGAGGAAGTGACGCCCACCGAGGCC
AGGCGGCGCGGTGCCTTCCGTGAGGACGCATTGACCGAGGCCGACGCCCTGGCGGCCGCCGAGAATGAAC
GCCAAGAGGAACAAGCATGAAACCGCACCAGGACGGCCAGGACGAACCGTTTTTCATTACCGAAGAGATC
GAGGCGGAGATGATCGCGGCCGGGTACGTGTTCGAGCCGCCCGCGCACCTCTCAACCGTGCGGCTGCATG
AAATCCTGGCCGGTTTGTCTGATGCCAAGCTGGCGGCCTGGCCGGCCAGCTTGGCCGCTGAAGAAACCGA
GCGCCGCCGTCTAAAAAGGTGATGTGTATTTGAGTAAAACAGCTTGCGTCATGCGGTCGCTGCGTATATG
ATGCGATGAGTAAATAAACAAATACGCAAGGGGAACGCATGAAGGTTATCGCTGTACTTAACCAGAAAGG
CGGGTCAGGCAAGACGACCATCGCAACCCATCTAGCCCGCGCCCTGCAACTCGCCGGGGCCGATGTTCTG
TTAGTCGATTCCGATCCCCAGGGCAGTGCCCGCGATTGGGCGGCCGTGCGGGAAGATCAACCGCTAACCG
TTGTCGGCATCGACCGCCCGACGATTGACCGCGACGTGAAGGCCATCGGCCGGCGCGACTTCGTAGTGAT
CGACGGAGCGCCCCAGGCGGCGGACTTGGCTGTGTCCGCGATCAAGGCAGCCGACTTCGTGCTGATTCCG
GTGCAGCCAAGCCCTTACGACATATGGGCCACCGCCGACCTGGTGGAGCTGGTTAAGCAGCGCATTGAGG
TCACGGATGGAAGGCTACAAGCGGCCTTTGTCGTGTCGCGGGCGATCAAAGGCACGCGCATCGGCGGTGA
GGTTGCCGAGGCGCTGGCCGGGTACGAGCTGCCCATTCTTGAGTCCCGTATCACGCAGCGCGTGAGCTAC
CCAGGCACTGCCGCCGCCGGCACAACCGTTCTTGAATCAGAACCCGAGGGCGACGCTGCCCGCGAGGTCC
AGGCGCTGGCCGCTGAAATTAAATCAAAACTCATTTGAGTTAATGAGGTAAAGAGAAAATGAGCAAAAGC
ACAAACACGCTAAGTGCCGGCCGTCCGAGCGCACGCAGCAGCAAGGCTGCAACGTTGGCCAGCCTGGCAG
ACACGCCAGCCATGAAGCGGGTCAACTTTCAGTTGCCGGCGGAGGATCACACCAAGCTGAAGATGTACGC
GGTACGCCAAGGCAAGACCATTACCGAGCTGCTATCTGAATACATCGCGCAGCTACCAGAGTAAATGAGC
AAATGAATAAATGAGTAGATGAATTTTAGCGGCTAAAGGAGGCGGCATGGAAAATCAAGAACAACCAGGC
ACCGACGCCGTGGAATGCCCCATGTGTGGAGGAACGGGCGGTTGGCCAGGCGTAAGCGGCTGGGTTGCCT
GCCGGCCCTGCAATGGCACTGGAACCCCCAAGCCCGAGGAATCGGCGTGAGCGGTCGCAAACCATCCGGC
CCGGTACAAATCGGCGCGGCGCTGGGTGATGACCTGGTGGAGAAGTTGAAGGCCGCGCAGGCCGCCCAGC
GGCAACGCATCGAGGCAGAAGCACGCCCCGGTGAATCGTGGCAAGCGGCCGCTGATCGAATCCGCAAAGA
ATCCCGGCAACCGCCGGCAGCCGGTGCGCCGTCGATTAGGAAGCCGCCCAAGGGCGACGAGCAACCAGAT
TTTTTCGTTCCGATGCTCTATGACGTGGGCACCCGCGATAGTCGCAGCATCATGGACGTGGCCGTTTTCC
GTCTGTCGAAGCGTGACCGACGAGCTGGCGAGGTGATCCGCTACGAGCTTCCAGACGGGCACGTAGAGGT
TTCCGCAGGGCCGGCCGGCATGGCCAGTGTGTGGGATTACGACCTGGTACTGATGGCGGTTTCCCATCTA
ACCGAATCCATGAACCGATACCGGGAAGGGAAGGGAGACAAGCCCGGCCGCGTGTTCCGTCCACACGTTG
CGGACGTACTCAAGTTCTGCCGGCGAGCCGATGGCGGAAAGCAGAAAGACGACCTGGTAGAAACCTGCAT
TCGGTTAAACACCACGCACGTTGCCATGCAGCGTACGAAGAAGGCCAAGAACGGCCGCCTGGTGACGGTA
TCCGAGGGTGAAGCCTTGATTAGCCGCTACAAGATCGTAAAGAGCGAAACCGGGCGGCCGGAGTACATCG
AGATCGAGCTAGCTGATTGGATGTACCGCGAGATCACAGAAGGCAAGAACCCGGACGTGCTGACGGTTCA
CCCCGATTACTTTTTGATCGATCCCGGCATCGGCCGTTTTCTCTACCGCCTGGCACGCCGCGCCGCAGGC
AAGGCAGAAGCCAGATGGTTGTTCAAGACGATCTACGAACGCAGTGGCAGCGCCGGAGAGTTCAAGAAGT
TCTGTTTCACCGTGCGCAAGCTGATCGGGTCAAATGACCTGCCGGAGTACGATTTGAAGGAGGAGGCGGG
GCAGGCTGGCCCGATCCTAGTCATGCGCTACCGCAACCTGATCGAGGGCGAAGCATCCGCCGGTTCCTAA
TGTACGGAGCAGATGCTAGGGCAAATTGCCCTAGCAGGGGAAAAAGGTCGAAAAGGACTCTTTCCTGTGG
ATAGCACGTACATTGGGAACCCAAAGCCGTACATTGGGAACCGGAACCCGTACATTGGGAACCCAAAGCC
GTACATTGGGAACCGGTCACACATGTAAGTGACTGATATAAAAGAGAAAAAAGGCGATTTTTCCGCCTAA
AACTCTTTAAAACTTATTAAAACTCTTAAAACCCGCCTGGCCTGTGCATAACTGTCTGGCCAGCGCACAG
CCGAAGAGCTGCAAAAAGCGCCTACCCTTCGGTCGCTGCGCTCCCTACGCCCCGCCGCTTCGCGTCGGCC
TATCGCGGCCGCTGGCCGCTCAAAAATGGCTGGCCTACGGCCAGGCAATCTACCAGGGCGCGGACAAGCC
GCGCCGTCGCCACTCGACCGCCGGCGCCCACATCAAGGCACCCTGCCTCGCGCGTTTCGGTGATGACGGT
GAAAACCTCTGACACATGCAGCTCCCGGTGACGGTCACAGCTTGTCTGTAAGCGGATGCCGGGAGCAGAC
AAGCCCGTCAGGGCGCGTCAGCGGGTGTTGGCGGGTGTCGGGGCGCAGCCATGACCCAGTCACGTAGCGA
TAGCGGAGTGTATACTGGCTTAACTATGCGGCATCAGAGCAGATTGTACTGAGAGTGCACCATATGCGGT
GTGAAATACCGCACAGATGCGTAAGGAGAAAATACCGCATCAGGCGCTCTTCCGCTTCCTCGCTCACTGA
CTCGCTGCGCTCGGTCGTTCGGCTGCGGCGAGCGGTATCAGCTCACTCAAAGGCGGTAATACGGTTATCC
ACAGAATCAGGGGATAACGCAGGAAAGAACATGTGAGCAAAAGGCCAGCAAAAGGCCAGGAACCGTAAAA
AGGCCGCGTTGCTGGCGTTTTTCCATAGGCTCCGCCCCCCTGACGAGCATCACAAAAATCGACGCTCAAG
TCAGAGGTGGCGAAACCCGACAGGACTATAAAGATACCAGGCGTTTCCCCCTGGAAGCTCCCTCGTGCGC
TCTCCTGTTCCGACCCTGCCGCTTACCGGATACCTGTCCGCCTTTCTCCCTTCGGGAAGCGTGGCGCTTT
CTCATAGCTCACGCTGTAGGTATCTCAGTTCGGTGTAGGTCGTTCGCTCCAAGCTGGGCTGTGTGCACGA
ACCCCCCGTTCAGCCCGACCGCTGCGCCTTATCCGGTAACTATCGTCTTGAGTCCAACCCGGTAAGACAC
GACTTATCGCCACTGGCAGCAGCCACTGGTAACAGGATTAGCAGAGCGAGGTATGTAGGCGGTGCTACAG
AGTTCTTGAAGTGGTGGCCTAACTACGGCTACACTAGAAGGACAGTATTTGGTATCTGCGCTCTGCTGAA
GCCAGTTACCTTCGGAAAAAGAGTTGGTAGCTCTTGATCCGGCAAACAAACCACCGCTGGTAGCGGTGGT
TTTTTTGTTTGCAAGCAGCAGATTACGCGCAGAAAAAAAGGATCTCAAGAAGATCCTTTGATCTTTTCTA
CGGGGTCTGACGCTCAGTGGAACGAAAACTCACGTTAAGGGATTTTGGTCATGCATTCTAGGTGATTAGA
AAAACTCATCGAGCATCAAATGAAACTGCAATTTATTCATATCAGGATTATCAATACCATATTTTTGAAA
AAGCCGTTTCTGTAATGAAGGAGAAAACTCACCGAGGCAGTTCCATAGGATGGCAAGATCCTGGTATCGG
TCTGCGATTCCGACTCGTCCAACATCAATACAACCTATTAATTTCCCCTCGTCAAAAATAAGGTTATCAA
GTGAGAAATCACCATGAGTGACGACTGAATCCGGTGAGAATGGCAAAAGTTTATGCATTTCTTTCCAGAC
TTGTTCAACAGGCCAGCCATTACGCTCGTCATCAAAATCACTCGCATCAACCAAACCGTTATTCATTCGT
GATTGCGCCTGAGCGAGTCGAAATACGCGATCGCTGTTAAAAGGACAATTACAAACAGGAATCGAATGCA
ACCGGCGCAGGAACACTGCCAGCGCATCAACAATATTTTCACCTGAATCAGGATATTCTTCTAATACCTG
GAATGCTGTTTTCCCTGGGATCGCAGTGGTGAGTAACCATGCATCATCAGGAGTACGGATAAAATGCTTG
ATGGTCGGAAGAGGCATAAATTCCGTCAGCCAGTTTAGTCTGACCATCTCATCTGTAACATCATTGGCAA
CGCTACCTTTGCCATGTTTCAGAAACAACTCTGGCGCATCGGGCTTCCCATACAATCGGTAGATTGTCGC
ACCTGATTGCCCGACATTATCGCGAGCCCATTTATACCCATATAAATCAGCATCCATGTTGGAATTTAAT
CGCGGCCTTGAGCAAGACGTTTCCCGTTGAATATGGCTCATAACAGAACTTATTATTTCCTTCCTCTTTT
CTACAGTATTTAAAGATACCCCAAGAAGCTAATTATAACAAGACGAACTCCAATTCACTGTTCCTTGCAT
TCTAAAACCTTAAATACCAGAAAACAGCTTTTTCAAAGTTGTTTTCAAAGTTGGCGTATAACATAGTATC
GACGGAGCCGATTTTGAAACCGCGGTGATCACAGGCAGCAACGCTCTGTCATCGTTACAATCAACATGCT
ACCCTCCGCGAGATCATCCGTGTTTCAAACCCGGCAGCTTAGTTGCCGTTCTTCCGAATAGCATCGGTAA
CATGAGCAAAGTCTGCCGCCTTACAACGGCTCTCCCGCTGACGCCGTCCCGGACTGATGGGCTGCCTGTA
TCGAGTGGTGATTTTGTGCCGAGCTGCCGGTCGGGGAGCTGTTGGCTGGCTGGTGGCAGGATATATTGTG
GTGTAAACA
Features (pLannotate 1.2.2; 17 found; start..end, strand, type, name):
    669..1121    +  CDS            H2B3_ARATH: Experimental evidence at protein level: Swiss-Prot protein existence level 1. Core component of nucleosome. Nucleosomes wrap and compact DNA into chromatin, limiting DNA accessibility to the cellular machineries which require DNA as a template. Histones thereby play a central role in transcription regulation, DNA repair, DNA replication and chromosomal stability. DNA accessibility is regulated via a complex set of post-translational modifications of histones, also called histone code, and nucleosome remodeling. From Arabidopsis thaliana (Mouse-ear cress).
   1389..2105    +  CDS            mTurquoise2: mTurquoise2 is a basic (constitutively fluorescent) cyan fluorescent protein published in 2012, derived from Aequorea victoria. It is reported to be a rapidly-maturing monomer with very low acid sensitivity.
   2120..2368    +  terminator     HSP terminator: efficient transcription terminator from the Arabidopsis thaliana heat shock protein 18.2 gene (Nagaya et al., 2010)
   2737..3261    -  CDS            MSR4 (fragment): MSRA4_ARATH - Also known as PMSR, PMSR4. Experimental evidence at protein level: Swiss-Prot protein existence level 1. Catalyzes the reduction of methionine sulfoxide (MetSO) to methionine in proteins. Plays a protective role against oxidative stress by restoring activity to proteins that have been inactivated by methionine oxidation. Prevents the methionine sulfoxidation of the heat shock protein HSP21 and its subsequent inactivation. MSRA family specifically reduces the MetSO S-enantiomer. From Arabidopsis thaliana (Mouse-ear cress).
   3803..4519    +  CDS            OLEO2_BRANA: Experimental evidence at protein level: Swiss-Prot protein existence level 1. May have a structural role to stabilize the lipid body during desiccation of the seed by preventing coalescence of the oil. Probably interacts with both lipid and phospholipid moieties of lipid bodies. May also provide recognition signals for specific lipase anchorage in lipolysis during seedling growth. From Brassica napus (Rape).
   4520..5227    +  CDS            mCherry: mCherry is a basic (constitutively fluorescent) red fluorescent protein published in 2004, derived from Discosoma sp.. It is reported to be a very rapidly-maturing monomer with low acid sensitivity.
   5254..5472    +  terminator     NOS terminator (fragment): nopaline synthase terminator and poly(A) signal
   5504..5528    +  misc_feature   RB T-DNA repeat: right border repeat from nopaline C58 T-DNA
   5868..6269    +  CDS            Y4CG_SINFN (fragment): Protein inferred from homology: Swiss-Prot protein existence level 3. From Sinorhizobium fredii (strain NBRC 101917 / NGR234).
   6829..7458    +  CDS            pVS1 StaA: stability protein from the Pseudomonas plasmid pVS1 (Heeb et al., 2000)
   7887..8960    +  CDS            pVS1 RepA: replication protein from the Pseudomonas plasmid pVS1 (Heeb et al., 2000)
   9026..9220    +  rep_origin     pVS1 oriV: origin of replication for the Pseudomonas plasmid pVS1 (Heeb et al., 2000)
   9423..9462    +  CDS            rop (fragment): Rop protein, which maintains plasmids at low copy number; rop
   9564..9704    +  misc_feature   bom: basis of mobility region from pBR322
   9890..10478   -  rep_origin     ori: high-copy-number ColE1/pMB1/pBR322/pUC origin of replication
  10566..11381   -  CDS            KanR: aminoglycoside phosphotransferase; aph(3')-Ia; confers resistance to kanamycin in bacteria or G418 (Geneticin®) in eukaryotes
  11814..11838   +  misc_feature   LB T-DNA repeat: left border repeat from nopaline C58 T-DNA
