[The description below was written by a language model from this plasmid's Addgene catalogue record and pLannotate feature annotations shown in this document.]
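Description:
pKD005 is a plant binary vector built on a pCAMBIA backbone and belonging to the GreenGate 2.0 cloning toolkit. It is catalogued as an empty backbone with no user insert, but it already carries a premade marker unit and is intended as a starting module for "braiding", the toolkit's approach to stacking several transcriptional units in one T-DNA. In E. coli it replicates from a high-copy ColE1/pMB1-type origin, with a bom mobilisation region and a remnant of rop nearby. Selection is by kanamycin through an aph(3')-Ia gene located outside the T-DNA. The pVS1 oriV, RepA and StaA functions provide replication and stable maintenance in Agrobacterium. Nopaline-type left and right border repeats delimit the region transferred to plant cells.

Within the T-DNA, the premade unit encodes an Arabidopsis histone H2B fused to the cyan fluorescent protein mTurquoise2, terminated by the Arabidopsis HSP18.2 terminator. According to the catalogue entry it is driven by the UBQ10 promoter, although the feature table does not annotate this promoter. The record calls this a nuclei membrane marker, but a histone fusion labels chromatin, so it effectively marks nuclei.

Downstream lies the FastRed selection cassette, an oleosin coding sequence (best matched to Brassica napus oleosin) fused in frame to mCherry and followed by a NOS terminator fragment. This fusion makes transgenic seeds fluoresce red, so they can be identified visually without antibiotic or herbicide selection. Its promoter is not annotated. The reverse-strand MSR4 fragment upstream of the oleosin sequence probably reflects neighbouring genomic sequence carried along with that regulatory region, though the record does not confirm this.
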