Addgene plasmid #207936: pKD005
Purpose: (Empty Backbone) Premade nuclei membrane marker, pUBQ10:H2B:mTurquoise2:tHSP18.2M:FastRed, for braiding
Depositing lab: Alexis Maizel. Depositing organization: Universitaet Heidelberg. Publication: GreenGate 2.0: Backwards compatible addons for assembly of complex transcriptional units and their stacking with GreenGate. Piepers M, Erbstein K, Reyes-Hernandez J, Song C, Tessi T, Petrasiunaite V, Faerber N, Distel K, Maizel A. PLoS One. 2023 Sep 8;18(9):e0290097. doi: 10.1371/journal.pone.0290097. eCollection 2023. PubMed 37682951.
Backbone
  Vector backbone: pCAMBIA
  Vector type: Plant Expression
Growth in bacteria
  Bacterial resistance: Kanamycin, 50 μg/mL
  Growth temperature: 37°C
  Growth strain: DH5alpha
  Copy number: High Copy
Gene/Insert
  Gene/Insert name: None
Terms and licenses: Academic/Nonprofit Terms; Industry Terms: Not Available to Industry
How to cite: pKD005 was a gift from Alexis Maizel (Addgene plasmid # 207936 ; http://n2t.net/addgene:207936 ; RRID:Addgene_207936)
